>Addgene plasmid #176661 | pLib6.4-Aalb_726 | addgene full sequence | sequence record 348613 | Addgene NGS Result
GACGAAAGGGCCTCGTGATACGCCTATTTTTATAGGTTAATGTCATGATAATAATGGTTTCTTAGACGTC
AGGTGGCACTTTTCGGGGAAATGTGCGCGGAACCCCTATTTGTTTATTTTTCTAAATACATTCAAATATG
TATCCGCTCATGAGACAATAACCCTGATAAATGCTTCAATAATATTGAAAAAGGAAGAGTATGAGTATTC
AACATTTCCGTGTCGCCCTTATTCCCTTTTTTGCGGCATTTTGCCTTCCTGTTTTTGCTCACCCAGAAAC
GCTGGTGAAAGTAAAAGATGCTGAAGATCAGTTGGGTGCACGAGTGGGTTACATCGAACTGGATCTCAAC
AGCGGTAAGATCCTTGAGAGTTTTCGCCCCGAAGAACGTTTTCCAATGATGAGCACTTTTAAAGTTCTGC
TATGTGGCGCGGTATTATCCCGTATTGACGCCGGGCAAGAGCAACTCGGTCGCCGCATACACTATTCTCA
GAATGACTTGGTTGAGTACTCACCAGTCACAGAAAAGCATCTTACGGATGGCATGACAGTAAGAGAATTA
TGCAGTGCTGCCATAACCATGAGTGATAACACTGCGGCCAACTTACTTCTGACAACGATCGGAGGACCGA
AGGAGCTAACCGCTTTTTTGCACAACATGGGGGATCATGTAACTCGCCTTGATCGTTGGGAACCGGAGCT
GAATGAAGCCATACCAAACGACGAGCGTGACACCACGATGCCTGTAGCAATGGCAACAACGTTGCGCAAA
CTATTAACTGGCGAACTACTTACTCTAGCTTCCCGGCAACAATTAATAGACTGGATGGAGGCGGATAAAG
TTGCAGGACCACTTCTGCGCTCGGCCCTTCCGGCTGGCTGGTTTATTGCTGATAAATCTGGAGCCGGTGA
GCGTGGGTCTCGCGGTATCATTGCAGCACTGGGGCCAGATGGTAAGCCCTCCCGTATCGTAGTTATCTAC
ACGACGGGGAGTCAGGCAACTATGGATGAACGAAATAGACAGATCGCTGAGATAGGTGCCTCACTGATTA
AGCATTGGTAACTGTCAGACCAAGTTTACTCATATATACTTTAGATTGATTTAAAACTTCATTTTTAATT
TAAAAGGATCTAGGTGAAGATCCTTTTTGATAATCTCATGACCAAAATCCCTTAACGTGAGTTTTCGTTC
CACTGAGCGTCAGACCCCGTAGAAAAGATCAAAGGATCTTCTTGAGATCCTTTTTTTCTGCGCGTAATCT
GCTGCTTGCAAACAAAAAAACCACCGCTACCAGCGGTGGTTTGTTTGCCGGATCAAGAGCTACCAACTCT
TTTTCCGAAGGTAACTGGCTTCAGCAGAGCGCAGATACCAAATACTGTTCTTCTAGTGTAGCCGTAGTTA
GGCCACCACTTCAAGAACTCTGTAGCACCGCCTACATACCTCGCTCTGCTAATCCTGTTACCAGTGGCTG
CTGCCAGTGGCGATAAGTCGTGTCTTACCGGGTTGGACTCAAGACGATAGTTACCGGATAAGGCGCAGCG
GTCGGGCTGAACGGGGGGTTCGTGCACACAGCCCAGCTTGGAGCGAACGACCTACACCGAACTGAGATAC
CTACAGCGTGAGCTATGAGAAAGCGCCACGCTTCCCGAAGGGAGAAAGGCGGACAGGTATCCGGTAAGCG
GCAGGGTCGGAACAGGAGAGCGCACGAGGGAGCTTCCAGGGGGAAACGCCTGGTATCTTTATAGTCCTGT
CGGGTTTCGCCACCTCTGACTTGAGCGTCGATTTTTGTGATGCTCGTCAGGGGGGCGGAGCCTATGGAAA
AACGCCAGCAACGCGGCCTTTTTACGGTTCCTGGCCTTTTGCTGGCCTTTTGCTCACATGTTCTTTCCTG
CGTTATCCCCTGATTCTGTGGATAACCGTATTACCGCCTTTGAGTGAGCTGATACCGCTCGCCGCAGCCG
AACGACCGAGCGCAGCGAGTCAGTGAGCGAGGAAGCGGAAGAGCGCCCAATACGCAAACCGCCTCTCCCC
GCGCGTTGGCCGATTCATTAATGCAGCTGGCACGACAGGTTTCCCGACTGGAAAGCGGGCAGTGAGCGCA
ACGCAATTAATGTGAGTTAGCTCACTCATTAGGCACCCCAGGCTTTACACTTTATGCTTCCGGCTCGTAT
GTTGTGTGGAATTGTGAGCGGATAACAATTTCACACAGGAAACAGCTATGACCATGATTACGCCAAGCTT
GCATGCCTGCAGGTCGACTCTAGAGGATCCCCCGGGTGCCAGGGCGTGCCCTTGGGCTCCCCGGGCGCGT
ACTTCGAAGGAAAAGATGGAAGTTTTTTTTTCTTGAATGGATGATTTAATAATTGAAACGATTCCAGGTA
TCTGATATAGATATGCGAACATATGTAGATTACTTACGAACGTGAGATGAAGATTCTACGAATCGCTAGA
ATCAAATCAACTGGTGGTTGATATATAAACGATGTGGGTCGACCCGATGCTTGGGTCTTCGAGAAGACCT
GTTTTAGAGCTAGAAATAGCAAGTTAAAATAAGGCTAGTCCGTTATCAACTTGAAAAAGTGGCACCGAGT
CGGTGCTTTTTTTTATTGAGATAATGCTGCATTTGTAGATTGGTGGTATTTATTTATTTTTTGCCTACCT
GGAGCCTGAGAGTTGTTCAATAAAATAAAAATGTTTCGTTTTTTTGCTTTCGCCAGTATTTATTATTTTT
CATCAATATGTATTCAATTTGGTATGTATTTAGTAATTGTAATATATAGACAATGGTTTTCCGTGGTACC
CAGCATGCAATTCTATATTCTAAAAACACAAATGATACTTCTAAAAAAAAATCATGAATGGCATCAACTC
TGAATCAAATCTTTGCAGATGCACCTACTTCTCATTTCCACTGTCACATCATTTTTCCAGATCTCGCTGC
CTGTTATGTGGCCCACAAACCAAGACACGTTTTATGGCCATTAAAGCTGGCTGATCGTCGCCAAACACCA
AATACATAATGAATATGTACACATTCGAGAAAGAAGCGATCAAAGAAGCATCTTCGGGCGGAGTAGGAGA
ATGCGGAGGAGAAGGAGAACGAGCTGATCTAGTATCTCTCCACAATCCAATGCCAACTGACCAACTGGCC
ATATTCGGAGCAATTTGAAGCCAATTTCCATCGCCTGGCGATCGCTCCATTCTTGGCTATATGTTTTTCA
CCGTTACCCGGGGCCATTTTCAAAGACTCGTCGGCAAGATAAGATTGTGTCACTCGCTGTCTCTCTTCAT
TTGTCGAAGAATGCTGAGGAATTTCGCGATGACGTCGGCGAGTATTTTGAAGAATGAGAATAATTTGTAT
TTATACGAAAATCAGTTAGTGGAATTTTCTACAAAAACATGTTATCTATAGATAATTTTGTTGCAAAATA
TGTTGACTATGACAAAGATTGTATGTATATACCTTTAATGTATTCTCATTTTCTTATGTATTTATAATGG
CAATGATGATACTGATGATATTTTAAGATGATGCCAGACCAAAAGGCTTGAATTTCTGCGTCTTTTGCCG
AACGCAGTGCATGTGCAATTGTTGTTTTTTGGAATATTCAATTTTCGGACTGTCCGCTTTGATTTCAGTT
TCTTGGCTTATTCAAAAAGCAAAGTAAAGCCAAAAAAGCGAGATGGCAATACCAAATGCGGCAAAACGGT
AGTGGAAGGAAAGGGGTGCGGGGCAGCGGAAGGAAGGGTGGGGCGGGGCGTGGCGGGGTCTGTGGCTGGG
CGCGACGTCACCGACGTTGGAGCCACTCCTTTGACCATGTGTGCGTGTGTGTATTATTCGTGTCTCGCCA
CTCGCCGGTTGTTTTTTTCTTTTTATGCTGCGCTCTCTCTAGCGCCATCTCGCTTACGCATGCTCAACGC
ACCGCATGTTGCCGTTTCCTTTTATGCGTCATTTTGGCTCGAAATAGGCAATTATTTAAACAAAGATTAG
TCAACGAAAACGCTAAAATAAATAAGTCTACAATATGGTTACTTATTGCCATGTGTGTGCAGCCAACGAT
AGCAACAAAAGCAACAACACAGGTGGCTTTCCCTCTTTCACTTTTTGTTTGCAAGCCGCGTGCGAGCAAG
ACGGCACGACCGGCAAACGCAATTACGCTGACAAAGAGCAGACGAAGTTTTGGCGAAAAACATCAAGGCG
CCTGATACGAATGCATTTGCAATAACAATTGCGATATTTAATATTGTTTATGAAGCTGTTTGACTTCAAA
ACACACAAAAAAAAAAATAAAACAAATTATTTGAAAGAGAATTAGGAATCGGACGCTTATCGTTAGGGTA
ACAACAAGAAATGCTTACTGAGTCACAGCCTCTGGAAAACTGCCGCAAGCCAGAGAGAGAGAGAAAAAGA
GGGAGAGCAGCTTAGACCGCATGTGCTTGTGTGTGAGGCGTCTCTCTCTTCGTCTCTGTTGCGCAAACGC
ATAGACTGCACTGAAAAAATCGATTACCTATTTTTTATGAATGAATATTTGCACTATTACTATTCAAAAC
TATTAAGATAGCAATCACATTCAATAGCCAAATACTATACCACCTGAGCGATGCAACGAAATGATCAATT
TGAGCAAAAATGCTGCATATTTAGGACGGCATCATTATAGAAATGCTTCTTGCTGTGTACTTTTCTCTCG
TCTGGCAGCTGTTTCGCCGTTATTGTTAAAACCGGCTTAAGTTAGGTGTGTTTTCTACGACTAGTGAATG
CCCTACTAGAAGATGTGTGTTGCACAAAATGTCCCTGGAATAACCAATTTGAAGTGCAGATAGCAGTAAA
CGTAAGCTAATATGAATATTATTTAACTGTAATGTTTTAATATCGCTGGACATTACTAATAAACCCACTA
TAAACACATGTACATATGTATGTTTTGGCATACAATGAGTAGTTGGGGAAAAAATGTGTAAAAGCACCGT
GACCATCACAGCATAAAGATAACCAGCTGAAGTATCGAATATGAGTAACCCCCAAATTGAATCACATGCC
GCAACTGATAGGACCCATGGAAGTACACTCTTCATGGCGATATACAAGACACACACAAGCACGAACACCC
AGTTGCGGAGGAAATTCTCCGTAAATGAAAACCCAATCGGCGAACAATTCATACCCATATATGGTAAAAG
TTTTGAACGCGACTTGAGAGCGGAGAGCATTGCGGCTGATAAGGTTTTAGCGCTAAGCGGGCTTTATAAA
ACGGGCTGCGGGACCAGTTTTCATATCACTACCGTTTGAGTTCTTGTGCTGTGTGGATACTCCTCCCGAC
ACAAAGCCGCTCCATCAGCCAGCAGTCGTCTAATCCAGAGACCCCGGATCCAGGAATTCGCCCTTGTTTA
AACATGGTGAGCAAGGGCGAGGAGCTGTTCACCGGGGTGGTGCCCATCCTGGTCGAGCTGGACGGCGACG
TAAACGGCCACAAGTTCAGCGTGTCCGGCGAGGGCGAGGGCGATGCCACCTACGGCAAGCTGACCCTGAA
GTTCATCTGCACCACCGGCAAGCTGCCCGTGCCCTGGCCCACCCTCGTGACCACCCTGACCTACGGCGTG
CAGTGCTTCAGCCGCTACCCCGACCACATGAAGCAGCACGACTTCTTCAAGTCCGCCATGCCCGAAGGCT
ACGTCCAGGAGCGCACCATCTTCTTCAAGGGCGACGGCAACTACAAGACCCGCGCCGAGGTGAAGTTCGA
GGGCGACACCCTGGTGAACCGCATCGAGCTGAAGGGCATCGACTTCAAGGAGGACGGCAACATCCTGGGG
CACAAGCTGGAGTACAACTACAACAGCCACAACGTCTATATCATGGCCGACAAGCAGAAGAACGGCATCA
AGGTGAACTTCAAGATCCGCCACAACATCGAGGACGGCAGCGTGCAGCTCGCCGACCACTACCAGCAGAA
CACCCCCATCGGCGACGGCCCCGTGCTGCTGCCCGACAACCACTACCTGAGCACCCAGTCCGCCCTGAGC
AAAGACCCCAACGAGAAGCGCGATCACATGGTCCTGCTGGAGTTCGTGACCGCCGCCGGGATCACTCTCG
GCATGGACGAGCTGTACAAGCTTGAGGGCAGAGGAAGCCTTCTAACATGCGGTGACGTGGAGGAGAATCC
CGGCCCTGCTAGCGGTAGCGGCAGCGGTAGCATGACCGAGTACAAGCCCACGGTGCGCCTCGCCACCCGC
GACGACGTCCCCCGGGCCGTACGCACCCTCGCCGCCGCGTTCGCCGACTACCCCGCCACGCGCCACACCG
TCGACCCGGACCGCCACATCGAGCGGGTCACCGAGCTGCAAGAACTCTTCCTCACGCGCGTCGGGCTCGA
CATCGGCAAGGTGTGGGTCGCGGACGACGGCGCCGCGGTGGCGGTCTGGACCACGCCGGAGAGCGTCGAA
GCGGGGGCGGTGTTCGCCGAGATCGGCCCGCGCATGGCCGAGTTGAGCGGTTCCCGGCTGGCCGCGCAGC
AACAGATGGAAGGCCTCCTGGCGCCGCACCGGCCCAAGGAGCCCGCGTGGTTCCTGGCCACCGTCGGCGT
CTCGCCCGACCACCAGGGCAAGGGTCTGGGCAGCGCCGTCGTGCTCCCCGGAGTGGAGGCGGCCGAGCGC
GCCGGGGTGCCCGCCTTCCTGGAGACCTCCGCGCCCCGCAACCTCCCCTTCTACGAGCGGCTCGGCTTCA
CCGTCACCGCCGACGTCGAGGTGCCCGAAGGACCGCGCACCTGGTGCATGACCCGCAAGCCCGGTGCCTG
ACTCGAGGGATCCAGACATGATAAGATACATTGATGAGTTTGGACAAACCACAACTAGAATGCAGTGAAA
AAAATGCTTTATTTGTGAAATTTGTGATGCTATTGCTTTATTTGTAACCATTATAAGCTGCAATAAACAA
GTTAACAACAACAATTGCATTCATTTTATGTTTCAGGTTCAGGGGGAGGTGTGGGAGGTTTTTTAAAGCA
AGTAAAACCTCTACAAATGTGGTATGGCTGATTATGATCAGTCGACCGATGCCCTTGAGAGCCTTCAACC
CAGTCAGCTCCTTCCGGTGGGCGCGGGGCATGACTATCGTCGCCGCACTTATGGTACGCGCCCGGGGAGC
CCAAGGGCACGCCCTGGCACCCGAAGGGCGAATTCACTGGCCGTCGTTTTACAACGTCGTGACTGGGAAA
ACCCTGGCGTTACCCAACTTAATCGCCTTGCAGCACATCCCCCTTTCGCCAGCTGGCGTAATAGCGAAGA
GGCCCGCACCGATCGCCCTTCCCAACAGTTGCGCAGCCTGAATGGCGAATGGCGCCTGATGCGGTATTTT
CTCCTTACGCATCTGTGCGGTATTTCACACCGCATATGGTGCACTCTCAGTACAATCTGCTCTGATGCCG
CATAGTTAAGCCAGCCCCGACACCCGCCAACACCCGCTGACGCGCCCTGACGGGCTTGTCTGCTCCCGGC
ATCCGCTTACAGACAAGCTGTGACCGTCTCCGGGAGCTGCATGTGTCAGAGGTTTTCACCGTCATCACCG
AAACGCGCGA
Features (pLannotate 1.2.2; 21 found; start..end, strand, type, name):
     96..200     +  promoter       AmpR promoter: bla
    201..1061    +  CDS            AmpR: β-lactamase; bla; confers resistance to ampicillin, carbenicillin, and related antibiotics
   1232..1820    +  rep_origin     ori: high-copy-number ColE1/pMB1/pBR322/pUC origin of replication
   2003..2095    +  CDS            lacI (fragment): lac repressor; lacI; The lac repressor binds to the lac operator to inhibit transcription in E. coli. This inhibition can be relieved by adding lactose or isopropyl-β-D-thiogalactopyranoside (IPTG).
   2108..2129    +  protein_bind   CAP binding site: CAP binding activates transcription in the presence of cAMP. E. coli catabolite activator protein
   2144..2174    +  promoter       lac promoter: promoter for the E. coli lac operon
   2182..2198    +  protein_bind   lac operator: The lac repressor binds to the lac operator to inhibit transcription in E. coli. This inhibition can be relieved by adding lactose or isopropyl-β-D-thiogalactopyranoside (IPTG). lac repressor encoded by lacI
   2235..2272    -  misc_feature   MCS (fragment): pUC18/19 multiple cloning site
   2276..2309    +  protein_bind   attB: minimal attB site for the φC31 integrase (Groth et al., 2000) phage φC31 integrase
   2521..2596    +  misc_RNA       gRNA scaffold: guide RNA scaffold for the Streptococcus pyogenes CRISPR/Cas9 system
   2636..2652    +  promoter       chicken β-actin promoter (fragment): contains a 21-bp deletion relative to the standard chicken β-actin promoter
   2853..5362    +  promoter       Ac5 promoter: Drosophila melanogaster actin 5C promoter
   5394..6110    +  CDS            EGFP: EGFP is a basic (constitutively fluorescent) green fluorescent protein published in 1996, derived from Aequorea victoria. It is reported to be a rapidly-maturing weak dimer with moderate acid sensitivity.
   6192..6791    +  CDS            PuroR: puromycin N-acetyltransferase; pac from Streptomyces alboniger; confers resistance to puromycin
   6799..6933    -  polyA_signal   SV40 poly(A) signal: SV40 polyadenylation signal
   6956..7040    -  CDS            large T antigen (fragment): large T antigen from SV40 (simian virus 40)
   7041..7123    +  CDS            TcR (fragment): tetracycline efflux protein; tet; confers resistance to tetracycline
   7127..7160    -  protein_bind   attB: minimal attB site for the φC31 integrase (Groth et al., 2000) phage φC31 integrase
   7172..7329    +  CDS            lacZα (fragment): LacZα fragment of β-galactosidase; lacZ fragment
   7335..7434    -  misc_feature   bom (fragment): basis of mobility region from pBR322
   7536..1       -  CDS            rop (fragment) (across the origin): Rop protein, which maintains plasmids at low copy number; rop
