[The description below was written by a language model from this plasmid's Addgene catalogue record and pLannotate feature annotations shown in this document.]
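Description:
pLib6.4-Aalb_726 is an empty sgRNA-expression and library-delivery backbone for CRISPR work in mosquito cells, built on pUC19 and classed as an insect expression/CRISPR vector. In E. coli it is maintained as a high-copy plasmid through the ColE1/pUC origin and selected with ampicillin via the bla gene. Residual lac promoter/operator, lacZα and multiple-cloning-site fragments reflect the pUC19 parent, and the short hits to lacI, TcR, rop, bom, SV40 large T antigen and chicken β-actin promoter appear to be backbone or junction remnants rather than functional parts.

The working portion lies between two minimal φC31 attB sites in opposite orientation. Just inside the first attB is the sgRNA unit. According to the catalogue entry, an Aedes albopictus U6 promoter (AALF029726) drives the guide. This promoter is not called in the automated feature table, though the unannotated stretch upstream of the S. pyogenes Cas9 gRNA scaffold is where it would be expected. Targeting sequences are cloned into a BbsI cassette. Downstream, the Drosophila melanogaster actin 5C promoter drives EGFP joined to puromycin N-acetyltransferase through a 2A peptide, so a single transcript yields both a fluorescent reporter and a drug-selection marker, with an SV40 polyadenylation signal annotated after the coding region.

The paired attB sites allow φC31 integrase to perform recombination-mediated cassette exchange, swapping the whole sgRNA plus EGFP-2A-puro cassette into an attP-bearing acceptor cell line or organism. This places the guide cassette at the defined acceptor locus, which suits the pooled CRISPR knockout screening in mosquito cells for which the plasmid was developed. No insert is present as deposited.
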