Addgene plasmid #176661: pLib6.4-Aalb_726
Purpose: (Empty Backbone) Expression of sgRNA under Ae. albopictus U6 (AALF029726) promoter & delivery of D.mel-Actin5C::EGFP-2A-puro|sgRNA cassette through PhiC31 RCME to AttP acceptor cell line/organism
Depositing lab: Norbert Perrimon. Depositing organization: Harvard Medical School. Publication: Bioinformatic and cell-based tools for pooled CRISPR knockout screening in mosquitos. Viswanatha R, Mameli E, Rodiger J, Merckaert P, Feitosa-Suntheimer F, Colpitts TM, Mohr SE, Hu Y, Perrimon N. Nat Commun. 2021 Nov 24;12(1):6825. doi: 10.1038/s41467-021-27129-3. PubMed 34819517.
Backbone
  Vector backbone: pUC19
  Vector type: Insect Expression ; CRISPR
  Selectable markers: Puromycin
Growth in bacteria
  Bacterial resistance: Ampicillin, 100 μg/mL
  Growth temperature: 37°C
  Growth strain: DH5alpha
  Copy number: High Copy
Gene/Insert
  Gene/Insert name: None
Terms and licenses: Academic/Nonprofit Terms; Industry Terms: Not Available to Industry
Depositor comments: Cloning of sgRNA targeting sequence into BbsI cassette. Please visit https://www.biorxiv.org/content/10.1101/2021.03.29.437496v2 for bioRxiv preprint.
How to cite: pLib6.4-Aalb_726 was a gift from Norbert Perrimon (Addgene plasmid # 176661 ; http://n2t.net/addgene:176661 ; RRID:Addgene_176661)
